Addgene plasmid #141502: TFORF0061
Purpose: Lentiviral vector for overexpressing the CTBP2 transcription factor ORF with a unique 24-bp barcode. Barcodes facilitate identification of transcription factors in pooled screens.
Depositing lab: Feng Zhang. Depositing organization: Broad Institute. Publication: A transcription factor atlas of directed differentiation. Joung J, Ma S, Tay T, Geiger-Schuller KR, Kirchgatterer PC, Verdine VK, Guo B, Arias-Garcia MA, Allen WE, Singh A, Kuksenko O, Abudayyeh OO, Gootenberg JS, Fu Z, Macrae RK, Buenrostro JD, Regev A, Zhang F. Cell. 2023 Jan 5;186(1):209-229.e26. doi: 10.1016/j.cell.2022.11.026. PubMed 36608654.
Backbone
  Vector backbone: pLX_TRC317
  Backbone manufacturer: Broad Institute Genetic Perturbation Platform
  Backbone size w/o insert (bp): 8264
  Vector type: Mammalian Expression, Lentiviral
  Selectable markers: Puromycin
Growth in bacteria
  Bacterial resistance: Ampicillin, 100 μg/mL
  Growth temperature: 37°C
  Growth strain: NEB Stable
  Copy number: High Copy
Gene/Insert
  Gene/Insert name: CTBP2 (alt name: C-terminal-binding protein 2 isoform 3)
  Species: H. sapiens (human)
  Insert size (bp): 1643
  Entrez Gene: CTBP2
  Promoter: EF1a
  Cloning method: Unknown
  Sequencing primers: 5′ GGGTGGAGACTGAAGTTAGGCCAG; 3′ CACATAGCGTAAAAGGAGCAACATAG
Terms and licenses: Academic/Nonprofit Terms; Industry Terms: Not Available to Industry
Depositor comments: XM_011539349,ENST00000334808 . The transcription factor ORF portion of this plasmid was synthesized by Genewiz. Please test multiple small colonies in case of plasmid recombination. To make this collection available in a timely manner, a portion of this collection was not fully sequenced by Addgene. If an Addgene verified full plasmid sequence is not available, please contact us prior to placing an order to request the full sequence.
How to cite: TFORF0061 was a gift from Feng Zhang (Addgene plasmid # 141502 ; http://n2t.net/addgene:141502 ; RRID:Addgene_141502)
