[The description below was written by a language model from this plasmid's Addgene catalogue record and pLannotate feature annotations shown in this document.]
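Description:
TFORF0061 is a third-generation, self-inactivating lentiviral expression plasmid built on the pLX_TRC317 backbone and carrying the human CTBP2 open reading frame (annotated as C-terminal-binding protein 2 isoform 3) for overexpression in mammalian cells. In bacteria it is maintained through a high-copy ColE1/pUC-type origin and selected with ampicillin via the β-lactamase gene. An f1 origin and remnants of a lac/lacZα cloning region flanked by T7 and T3 promoters are also present in the backbone. The depositor notes that the plasmid can recombine during propagation, as is common for LTR-containing vectors.

The viral portion begins with an RSV promoter fused to a truncated HIV-1 5' LTR, which drives Tat-independent production of the genomic RNA in packaging cells. It is followed by the Ψ packaging signal with a gag fragment, the Rev response element for nuclear export, and a cPPT/CTS element that aids nuclear import of the provirus. It ends in a ΔU3 3' LTR that inactivates LTR promoter activity after integration. Within the provirus, an SV40 early promoter drives puromycin N-acetyltransferase for selection of transduced cells. Downstream, the EF-1α promoter drives the CTBP2 ORF, and a WPRE enhances transcript stability and expression. According to the record, the construct also carries a unique 24-bp barcode. It is not annotated as a feature, so its exact position is not stated, although a short U6 promoter fragment lies between the ORF and the WPRE. The barcode allows this transcription factor to be identified by sequencing in pooled overexpression screens. The plasmid belongs to a barcoded transcription factor ORF library used to study directed differentiation.
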