Features (pLannotate 1.2.2; 31 found; start..end, strand, type, name):
      5..231     +  promoter       RSV promoter: Rous sarcoma virus enhancer/promoter
    232..412     +  LTR            5' LTR (truncated): truncated 5' long terminal repeat (LTR) from HIV-1
    459..584     +  misc_feature   HIV-1 Ψ: packaging signal of human immunodeficiency virus type 1
    568..931     +  CDS            HIV-1 gag (fragment): gag protein from human immunodeficiency virus 1; gag
   1077..1310    +  misc_feature   RRE: The Rev response element (RRE) of HIV-1 allows for Rev-dependent mRNA export from the nucleus to the cytoplasm.
   1687..1713    +  CDS            Rev (fragment): human immunodeficiency virus 1 (HIV-1) Rev protein; rev; enhances nuclear export of unspliced and incompletely spliced viral mRNAs
   1720..1743    +  promoter       SV40 promoter (fragment): SV40 early promoter
   1744..1815    +  promoter       SV40 promoter (fragment): SV40 enhancer and early promoter
   1839..1974    +  rep_origin     SV40 ori: SV40 origin of replication
   2020..2616    +  CDS            PuroR (fragment): puromycin N-acetyltransferase; pac from Streptomyces; confers resistance to puromycin
   2665..2782    +  misc_feature   cPPT/CTS: central polypurine tract and central termination sequence of HIV-1
   2847..2913    +  CDS            small t antigen (fragment): SV40 (simian virus 40) small t antigen
   2920..4098    +  promoter       EF-1α promoter: strong constitutive promoter for human elongation factor EF-1α
   4376..5653    +  CDS            CTBP2: CTBP2_HUMAN - Experimental evidence at protein level: Swiss-Prot protein existence level 1. Isoform 2 probably acts as a scaffold for specialized synapses. From Homo sapiens (Human).
   5669..5722    +  promoter       U6 promoter (fragment): RNA polymerase III promoter for human U6 snRNA
   5764..6352    +  misc_feature   WPRE: woodchuck hepatitis virus posttranscriptional regulatory element
   6403..6422    +  misc_feature   cPPT/CTS (fragment): central polypurine tract and central termination sequence of HIV-1
   6424..6657    +  LTR            3' LTR (ΔU3): self-inactivating 3' long terminal repeat (LTR) from HIV-1
   6735..6856    +  polyA_signal   SV40 poly(A) signal: SV40 polyadenylation signal
   6896..7031    +  rep_origin     SV40 ori: SV40 origin of replication
   7052..7070    -  promoter       T7 promoter: promoter for bacteriophage T7 RNA polymerase
   7078..7233    +  CDS            lacZα (fragment): LacZα fragment of β-galactosidase; lacZ fragment
   7238..7666    +  rep_origin     f1 ori (sequence partly withheld): f1 bacteriophage origin of replication; arrow indicates direction of (+) strand synthesis
   7719..7823    +  promoter       AmpR promoter: bla
   7824..8684    +  CDS            AmpR: β-lactamase; bla; confers resistance to ampicillin, carbenicillin, and related antibiotics
   8855..9443    +  rep_origin     ori: high-copy-number ColE1/pMB1/pBR322/pUC origin of replication
   9626..9718    +  CDS            lacI (fragment): lac repressor; lacI; The lac repressor binds to the lac operator to inhibit transcription in E. coli. This inhibition can be relieved by adding lactose or isopropyl-β-D-thiogalactopyranoside (IPTG).
   9731..9752    +  protein_bind   CAP binding site: CAP binding activates transcription in the presence of cAMP. E. coli catabolite activator protein
   9767..9797    +  promoter       lac promoter: promoter for the E. coli lac operon
   9805..9821    +  protein_bind   lac operator: The lac repressor binds to the lac operator to inhibit transcription in E. coli. This inhibition can be relieved by adding lactose or isopropyl-β-D-thiogalactopyranoside (IPTG). lac repressor encoded by lacI
   9866..9884    +  promoter       T3 promoter: promoter for bacteriophage T3 RNA polymerase
>Addgene plasmid #141502 | TFORF0061 | depositor full sequence | sequence record 276642 | Full Sequence
TTAATGTAGTCTTATGCAATACTCTTGTAGTCTTGCAACATGGTAACGATGAGTTAGCAACATGCCTTAC
AAGGAGAGAAAAAGCACCGTGCATGCCGATTGGTGGAAGTAAGGTGGTACGATCGTGCCTTATTAGGAAG
GCAACAGACGGGTCTGACATGGATTGGACGAACCACTGAATTGCCGCATTGCAGAGATATTGTATTTAAG
TGCCTAGCTCGATACATAAACGGGTCTCTCTGGTTAGACCAGATCTGAGCCTGGGAGCTCTCTGGCTAAC
TAGGGAACCCACTGCTTAAGCCTCAATAAAGCTTGCCTTGAGTGCTTCAAGTAGTGTGTGCCCGTCTGTT
GTGTGACTCTGGTAACTAGAGATCCCTCAGACCCTTTTAGTCAGTGTGGAAAATCTCTAGCAGTGGCGCC
CGAACAGGGACTTGAAAGCGAAAGGGAAACCAGAGGAGCTCTCTCGACGCAGGACTCGGCTTGCTGAAGC
GCGCACGGCAAGAGGCGAGGGGCGGCGACTGGTGAGTACGCCAAAAATTTTGACTAGCGGAGGCTAGAAG
GAGAGAGATGGGTGCGAGAGCGTCAGTATTAAGCGGGGGAGAATTAGATCGCGATGGGAAAAAATTCGGT
TAAGGCCAGGGGGAAAGAAAAAATATAAATTAAAACATATAGTATGGGCAAGCAGGGAGCTAGAACGATT
CGCAGTTAATCCTGGCCTGTTAGAAACATCAGAAGGCTGTAGACAAATACTGGGACAGCTACAACCATCC
CTTCAGACAGGATCAGAAGAACTTAGATCATTATATAATACAGTAGCAACCCTCTATTGTGTGCATCAAA
GGATAGAGATAAAAGACACCAAGGAAGCTTTAGACAAGATAGAGGAAGAGCAAAACAAAAGTAAGACCAC
CGCACAGCAAGCGGCCGCTGATCTTCAGACCTGGAGGAGGAGATATGAGGGACAATTGGAGAAGTGAATT
ATATAAATATAAAGTAGTAAAAATTGAACCATTAGGAGTAGCACCCACCAAGGCAAAGAGAAGAGTGGTG
CAGAGAGAAAAAAGAGCAGTGGGAATAGGAGCTTTGTTCCTTGGGTTCTTGGGAGCAGCAGGAAGCACTA
TGGGCGCAGCGTCAATGACGCTGACGGTACAGGCCAGACAATTATTGTCTGGTATAGTGCAGCAGCAGAA
CAATTTGCTGAGGGCTATTGAGGCGCAACAGCATCTGTTGCAACTCACAGTCTGGGGCATCAAGCAGCTC
CAGGCAAGAATCCTGGCTGTGGAAAGATACCTAAAGGATCAACAGCTCCTGGGGATTTGGGGTTGCTCTG
GAAAACTCATTTGCACCACTGCTGTGCCTTGGAATGCTAGTTGGAGTAATAAATCTCTGGAACAGATTTG
GAATCACACGACCTGGATGGAGTGGGACAGAGAAATTAACAATTACACAAGCTTAATACACTCCTTAATT
GAAGAATCGCAAAACCAGCAAGAAAAGAATGAACAAGAATTATTGGAATTAGATAAATGGGCAAGTTTGT
GGAATTGGTTTAACATAACAAATTGGCTGTGGTATATAAAATTATTCATAATGATAGTAGGAGGCTTGGT
AGGTTTAAGAATAGTTTTTGCTGTACTTTCTATAGTGAATAGAGTTAGGCAGGGATATTCACCATTATCG
TTTCAGACCCACCTCCCAACCCCGAGGGGACCCATGCATTGCATCTCAATTAGTCAGCAACCAGGTGTGG
AAAGTCCCCAGGCTCCCCAGCAGGCAGAAGTATGCAAAGCATGCGTCTCAATTAGTCAGCAACCATAGTC
CCGCCCCTAACTCCGCCCATCCCGCCCCTAACTCCGCCCAGTTCCGCCCATTCTCCGCCCCATGGCTGAC
TAATTTTTTTTATTTATGCAGAGGCCGAGGCCGCCTCGGCCTCTGAGCTATTCCAGAAGTAGTGAGGAGG
CTTTTTTGGAGGCCTAGGCTTTTGCAAAAAGCTTTCTAGAGGTACCACCGGAGCTTACCATGACCGAGTA
CAAGCCCACGGTGCGCCTCGCCACCCGCGACGACGTCCCCAGGGCCGTACGCACCCTCGCCGCCGCGTTC
GCCGACTACCCCGCCACGCGCCACACCGTCGATCCGGACCGCCACATCGAGCGGGTCACCGAGCTGCAAG
AACTCTTCCTCACGCGCGTCGGGCTCGACATCGGCAAGGTGTGGGTCGCGGACGACGGCGCCGCCGTGGC
GGTCTGGACCACGCCGGAGAGCGTCGAAGCGGGGGCGGTGTTCGCCGAGATCGGCCCGCGCATGGCCGAG
TTGAGCGGTTCCCGGCTGGCCGCGCAGCAACAGATGGAAGGCCTCCTGGCGCCGCACCGGCCCAAGGAGC
CCGCGTGGTTCCTGGCCACCGTCGGCGTCTCGCCCGACCACCAGGGCAAGGGTCTGGGCAGCGCCGTCGT
GCTCCCCGGAGTGGAGGCGGCCGAGCGCGCCGGGGTGCCCGCCTTCCTGGAGACCTCCGCGCCCCGCAAC
CTCCCCTTCTACGAGCGGCTCGGCTTCACCGTCACCGCCGACGTCGAGGTGCCCGAAGGACCGCGCACCT
GGTGCATGACCCGCAAGCCCGGTGCCAGTTAACGAATTCTAGATCTTGAGACAAATGGCAGTATTCATCC
ACAATTTTAAAAGAAAAGGGGGGATTGGGGGGTACAGTGCAGGGGAAAGAATAGTAGACATAATAGCAAC
AGACATACAAACTAAAGAATTACAAAAACAAATTACAAAAATTCAAAATTTTCGGGTTTATTACAGGGAC
AGCAGAGATCCACTTTGGCGCCGGCTCGAGGCCTGCAGGTGCAAAGATGGATAAAGTTTTAAACAGAGAG
GAATCTTTGCAGCTAATGGACCTTCTAGGTCTTGAAAGGAGTGGGAATTGGCTCCGGTGCCCGTCAGTGG
GCAGAGCGCACATCGCCCACAGTCCCCGAGAAGTTGGGGGGAGGGGTCGGCAATTGAACCGGTGCCTAGA
GAAGGTGGCGCGGGGTAAACTGGGAAAGTGATGTCGTGTACTGGCTCCGCCTTTTTCCCGAGGGTGGGGG
AGAACCGTATATAAGTGCAGTAGTCGCCGTGAACGTTCTTTTTCGCAACGGGTTTGCCGCCAGAACACAG
GTAAGTGCCGTGTGTGGTTCCCGCGGGCCTGGCCTCTTTACGGGTTATGGCCCTTGCGTGCCTTGAATTA
CTTCCACCTGGCTGCAGTACGTGATTCTTGATCCCGAGCTTCGGGTTGGAAGTGGGTGGGAGAGTTCGAG
GCCTTGCGCTTAAGGAGCCCCTTCGCCTCGTGCTTGAGTTGAGGCCTGGCCTGGGCGCTGGGGCCGCCGC
GTGCGAATCTGGTGGCACCTTCGCGCCTGTCTCGCTGCTTTCGATAAGTCTCTAGCCATTTAAAATTTTT
GATGACCTGCTGCGACGCTTTTTTTCTGGCAAGATAGTCTTGTAAATGCGGGCCAAGATCTGCACACTGG
TATTTCGGTTTTTGGGGCCGCGGGCGGCGACGGGGCCCGTGCGTCCCAGCGCACATGTTCGGCGAGGCGG
GGCCTGCGAGCGCGGCCACCGAGAATCGGACGGGGGTAGTCTCAAGCTGGCCGGCCTGCTCTGGTGCCTG
GCCTCGCGCCGCCGTGTATCGCCCCGCCCTGGGCGGCAAGGCTGGCCCGGTCGGCACCAGTTGCGTGAGC
GGAAAGATGGCCGCTTCCCGGCCCTGCTGCAGGGAGCTCAAAATGGAGGACGCGGCGCTCGGGAGAGCGG
GCGGGTGAGTCACCCACACAAAGGAAAAGGGCCTTTCCGTCCTCAGCCGTCGCTTCATGTGACTCCACGG
AGTACCGGGCGCCGTCCAGGCACCTCGATTAGTTCTCGAGCTTTTGGAGTACGTCGTCTTTAGGTTGGGG
GGAGGGGTTTTATGCGATGGAGTTTCCCCACACTGAGTGGGTGGAGACTGAAGTTAGGCCAGCTTGGCAC
TTGATGTAATTCTCCTTGGAATTTGCCCTTTTTGAGTTTGGATCTTGGTTCATTCTCAAGCCTCAGACAG
TGGTTCAAAGTTTTTTTCTTCCATTTCAGGTGTCGTGAGGCTAGCACCGCCACCATGAGACCAGGACTTC
CAGGCCCCACAGGGTTGTGCGCTCAGACCTCAAGTAGGGGCCAGAAGAGTGTACTGAAACAGAAGGAATC
TTGTGGAATTTGGCAGTTGTACCATTTTCTTAGCAGAAAACAGGAGCCCAGGTGGGAGCCATGTGTGTCG
GGTTCCTCGTCAGGTGACGGTGCTGTTGCGGATCTCGCGGATGAGCTGAGGGGGTATCCAGCTTTGTGCT
GCACGCTTCCTGTCCACTCATACAGGTCGTGGGCTGGTATCCGCCCCCAGATCATGAACGGCCCCCTGCA
CCCCCGCCCCCTGGTGGCGCTGCTGGACGGCCGCGACTGCACTGTGGAGATGCCCATCCTGAAGGACCTG
GCCACTGTGGCCTTCTGTGACGCGCAGTCGACGCAGGAAATCCACGAGAAGGTTCTAAACGAAGCCGTGG
GCGCCATGATGTACCACACCATCACCCTCACCAGGGAGGACCTGGAGAAGTTCAAGGCCCTGAGAGTGAT
CGTGCGGATAGGCAGTGGCTATGACAACGTGGACATCAAGGCTGCCGGCGAGCTCGGAATTGCCGTGTGC
AACATCCCGTCTGCAGCCGTGGAAGAGACAGCGGACTCTACCATCTGCCACATCCTCAACCTGTACCGGA
GGAACACGTGGCTGTACCAGGCACTGCGGGAAGGCACGCGGGTTCAGAGCGTGGAGCAGATCCGCGAGGT
GGCCTCGGGAGCGGCCCGCATCCGTGGGGAGACGCTGGGCCTCATTGGCTTTGGTCGCACGGGGCAGGCG
GTTGCAGTTCGAGCCAAGGCCTTTGGATTCAGCGTCATATTTTATGACCCCTACTTGCAGGATGGGATCG
AGCGGTCCCTGGGCGTGCAGAGGGTCTACACCCTGCAGGATTTGCTGTATCAGAGCGACTGCGTCTCCTT
GCACTGCAATCTCAACGAACATAACCACCACCTCATCAATGACTTTACCATAAAGCAGATGAGGCAGGGA
GCATTCCTTGTGAACGCAGCCCGTGGCGGCCTGGTGGACGAGAAAGCCTTAGCACAAGCCCTCAAGGAGG
GCAGGATACGAGGGGCAGCCCTCGACGTGCATGAGTCAGAGCCCTTCAGCTTTGCTCAGGGTCCGTTGAA
AGATGCCCCGAATCTCATCTGCACTCCTCACACTGCCTGGTACAGTGAGCAGGCGTCACTGGAGATGAGG
GAGGCAGCTGCCACCGAGATCCGCCGAGCCATCACAGGTCGCATCCCAGAAAGCTTAAGAAATTGTGTGA
ACAAGGAATTCTTTGTCACATCAGCGCCTTGGTCAGTAATAGACCAGCAAGCAATTCATCCTGAGCTCAA
TGGTGCCACATACAGATATCCGCCAGGCATCGTGGGTGTGGCTCCAGGAGGACTTCCTGCAGCCATGGAA
GGGATCATCCCTGGAGGCATCCCAGTGACTCACAACCTCCCGACAGTGGCACATCCTTCCCAAGCGCCCT
CTCCCAACCAGCCCACAAAACACGGGGACAATCGAGAGCACCCCAACGAGCAATAGTAATGAACTAGTCC
GTAACTTGAAAGTATTTCGATTTCTTGGCTTTATATATCTTGTGGAAAGGACGAGCATTAGTCTATTTAC
TTGTGCTAACGCGTTAAGTCGACAATCAACCTCTGGATTACAAAATTTGTGAAAGATTGACTGGTATTCT
TAACTATGTTGCTCCTTTTACGCTATGTGGATACGCTGCTTTAATGCCTTTGTATCATGCTATTGCTTCC
CGTATGGCTTTCATTTTCTCCTCCTTGTATAAATCCTGGTTGCTGTCTCTTTATGAGGAGTTGTGGCCCG
TTGTCAGGCAACGTGGCGTGGTGTGCACTGTGTTTGCTGACGCAACCCCCACTGGTTGGGGCATTGCCAC
CACCTGTCAGCTCCTTTCCGGGACTTTCGCTTTCCCCCTCCCTATTGCCACGGCGGAACTCATCGCCGCC
TGCCTTGCCCGCTGCTGGACAGGGGCTCGGCTGTTGGGCACTGACAATTCCGTGGTGTTGTCGGGGAAAT
CATCGTCCTTTCCTTGGCTGCTCGCCTGTGTTGCCACCTGGATTCTGCGCGGGACGTCCTTCTGCTACGT
CCCTTCGGCCCTCAATCCAGCGGACCTTCCTTCCCGCGGCCTGCTGCCGGCTCTGCGGCCTCTTCCGCGT
CTTCGCCTTCGCCCTCAGACGAGTCGGATCTCCCTTTGGGCCGCCTCCCCGCGTCGACTTTAAGACCAAT
GACTTACAAGGCAGCTGTAGATCTTAGCCACTTTTTAAAAGAAAAGGGGGGACTGGAAGGGCTAATTCAC
TCCCAACGAAGACAAGATCTGCTTTTTGCTTGTACTGGGTCTCTCTGGTTAGACCAGATCTGAGCCTGGG
AGCTCTCTGGCTAACTAGGGAACCCACTGCTTAAGCCTCAATAAAGCTTGCCTTGAGTGCTTCAAGTAGT
GTGTGCCCGTCTGTTGTGTGACTCTGGTAACTAGAGATCCCTCAGACCCTTTTAGTCAGTGTGGAAAATC
TCTAGCAGTACGTATAGTAGTTCATGTCATCTTATTATTCAGTATTTATAACTTGCAAAGAAATGAATAT
CAGAGAGTGAGAGGAACTTGTTTATTGCAGCTTATAATGGTTACAAATAAAGCAATAGCATCACAAATTT
CACAAATAAAGCATTTTTTTCACTGCATTCTAGTTGTGGTTTGTCCAAACTCATCAATGTATCTTATCAT
GTCTGGCTCTAGCTATCCCGCCCCTAACTCCGCCCATCCCGCCCCTAACTCCGCCCAGTTCCGCCCATTC
TCCGCCCCATGGCTGACTAATTTTTTTTATTTATGCAGAGGCCGAGGCCGCCTCGGCCTCTGAGCTATTC
CAGAAGTAGTGAGGAGGCTTTTTTGGAGGCCTAGGGACGTACCCAATTCGCCCTATAGTGAGTCGTATTA
CGCGCGCTCACTGGCCGTCGTTTTACAACGTCGTGACTGGGAAAACCCTGGCGTTACCCAACTTAATCGC
CTTGCAGCACATCCCCCTTTCGCCAGCTGGCGTAATAGCGAAGAGGCCCGCACCGATCGCCCTTCCCAAC
AGTTGCGCAGCCTGAATGGCGAATGGG
[124 nt withheld, positions 7238-7361]
C
[91 nt withheld, positions 7363-7453]
A
[49 nt withheld, positions 7455-7503]
CCTTTGACGTTGGAGTCCACGTTCTTT
[37 nt withheld, positions 7531-7567]
ACCCTATCTCGGTCTATTCTTTTGATTTATAAGGGATTTTGCCGATTTCGGCCTATTGGTTAAAAAATGA
GCTGATTTAACAAAAATTTAACGCGAATTTTAACAAAATATTAACGCTTACAATTTAGGTGGCACTTTTC
GGGGAAATGTGCGCGGAACCCCTATTTGTTTATTTTTCTAAATACATTCAAATATGTATCCGCTCATGAG
ACAATAACCCTGATAAATGCTTCAATAATATTGAAAAAGGAAGAGTATGAGTATTCAACATTTCCGTGTC
GCCCTTATTCCCTTTTTTGCGGCATTTTGCCTTCCTGTTTTTGCTCACCCAGAAACGCTGGTGAAAGTAA
AAGATGCTGAAGATCAGTTGGGTGCACGAGTGGGTTACATCGAACTGGATCTCAACAGCGGTAAGATCCT
TGAGAGTTTTCGCCCCGAAGAACGTTTTCCAATGATGAGCACTTTTAAAGTTCTGCTATGTGGCGCGGTA
TTATCCCGTATTGACGCCGGGCAAGAGCAACTCGGTCGCCGCATACACTATTCTCAGAATGACTTGGTTG
AGTACTCACCAGTCACAGAAAAGCATCTTACGGATGGCATGACAGTAAGAGAATTATGCAGTGCTGCCAT
AACCATGAGTGATAACACTGCGGCCAACTTACTTCTGACAACGATCGGAGGACCGAAGGAGCTAACCGCT
TTTTTGCACAACATGGGGGATCATGTAACTCGCCTTGATCGTTGGGAACCGGAGCTGAATGAAGCCATAC
CAAACGACGAGCGTGACACCACGATGCCTGTAGCAATGGCAACAACGTTGCGCAAACTATTAACTGGCGA
ACTACTTACTCTAGCTTCCCGGCAACAATTAATAGACTGGATGGAGGCGGATAAAGTTGCAGGACCACTT
CTGCGCTCGGCCCTTCCGGCTGGCTGGTTTATTGCTGATAAATCTGGAGCCGGTGAGCGTGGGTCTCGCG
GTATCATTGCAGCACTGGGGCCAGATGGTAAGCCCTCCCGTATCGTAGTTATCTACACGACGGGGAGTCA
GGCAACTATGGATGAACGAAATAGACAGATCGCTGAGATAGGTGCCTCACTGATTAAGCATTGGTAACTG
TCAGACCAAGTTTACTCATATATACTTTAGATTGATTTAAAACTTCATTTTTAATTTAAAAGGATCTAGG
TGAAGATCCTTTTTGATAATCTCATGACCAAAATCCCTTAACGTGAGTTTTCGTTCCACTGAGCGTCAGA
CCCCGTAGAAAAGATCAAAGGATCTTCTTGAGATCCTTTTTTTCTGCGCGTAATCTGCTGCTTGCAAACA
AAAAAACCACCGCTACCAGCGGTGGTTTGTTTGCCGGATCAAGAGCTACCAACTCTTTTTCCGAAGGTAA
CTGGCTTCAGCAGAGCGCAGATACCAAATACTGTTCTTCTAGTGTAGCCGTAGTTAGGCCACCACTTCAA
GAACTCTGTAGCACCGCCTACATACCTCGCTCTGCTAATCCTGTTACCAGTGGCTGCTGCCAGTGGCGAT
AAGTCGTGTCTTACCGGGTTGGACTCAAGACGATAGTTACCGGATAAGGCGCAGCGGTCGGGCTGAACGG
GGGGTTCGTGCACACAGCCCAGCTTGGAGCGAACGACCTACACCGAACTGAGATACCTACAGCGTGAGCT
ATGAGAAAGCGCCACGCTTCCCGAAGGGAGAAAGGCGGACAGGTATCCGGTAAGCGGCAGGGTCGGAACA
GGAGAGCGCACGAGGGAGCTTCCAGGGGGAAACGCCTGGTATCTTTATAGTCCTGTCGGGTTTCGCCACC
TCTGACTTGAGCGTCGATTTTTGTGATGCTCGTCAGGGGGGCGGAGCCTATGGAAAAACGCCAGCAACGC
GGCCTTTTTACGGTTCCTGGCCTTTTGCTGGCCTTTTGCTCACATGTTCTTTCCTGCGTTATCCCCTGAT
TCTGTGGATAACCGTATTACCGCCTTTGAGTGAGCTGATACCGCTCGCCGCAGCCGAACGACCGAGCGCA
GCGAGTCAGTGAGCGAGGAAGCGGAAGAGCGCCCAATACGCAAACCGCCTCTCCCCGCGCGTTGGCCGAT
TCATTAATGCAGCTGGCACGACAGGTTTCCCGACTGGAAAGCGGGCAGTGAGCGCAACGCAATTAATGTG
AGTTAGCTCACTCATTAGGCACCCCAGGCTTTACACTTTATGCTTCCGGCTCGTATGTTGTGTGGAATTG
TGAGCGGATAACAATTTCACACAGGAAACAGCTATGACCATGATTACGCCAAGCGCGCAATTAACCCTCA
CTAAAGGGAACAAAAGCTGGAGCTGCAAGC
