>Addgene plasmid #141502 | TFORF0061 | depositor partial sequence | sequence record 276643 | Insert
ACCGCCACCATGAGACCAGGACTTCCAGGCCCCACAGGGTTGTGCGCTCAGACCTCAAGTAGGGGCCAGA
AGAGTGTACTGAAACAGAAGGAATCTTGTGGAATTTGGCAGTTGTACCATTTTCTTAGCAGAAAACAGGA
GCCCAGGTGGGAGCCATGTGTGTCGGGTTCCTCGTCAGGTGACGGTGCTGTTGCGGATCTCGCGGATGAG
CTGAGGGGGTATCCAGCTTTGTGCTGCACGCTTCCTGTCCACTCATACAGGTCGTGGGCTGGTATCCGCC
CCCAGATCATGAACGGCCCCCTGCACCCCCGCCCCCTGGTGGCGCTGCTGGACGGCCGCGACTGCACTGT
GGAGATGCCCATCCTGAAGGACCTGGCCACTGTGGCCTTCTGTGACGCGCAGTCGACGCAGGAAATCCAC
GAGAAGGTTCTAAACGAAGCCGTGGGCGCCATGATGTACCACACCATCACCCTCACCAGGGAGGACCTGG
AGAAGTTCAAGGCCCTGAGAGTGATCGTGCGGATAGGCAGTGGCTATGACAACGTGGACATCAAGGCTGC
CGGCGAGCTCGGAATTGCCGTGTGCAACATCCCGTCTGCAGCCGTGGAAGAGACAGCGGACTCTACCATC
TGCCACATCCTCAACCTGTACCGGAGGAACACGTGGCTGTACCAGGCACTGCGGGAAGGCACGCGGGTTC
AGAGCGTGGAGCAGATCCGCGAGGTGGCCTCGGGAGCGGCCCGCATCCGTGGGGAGACGCTGGGCCTCAT
TGGCTTTGGTCGCACGGGGCAGGCGGTTGCAGTTCGAGCCAAGGCCTTTGGATTCAGCGTCATATTTTAT
GACCCCTACTTGCAGGATGGGATCGAGCGGTCCCTGGGCGTGCAGAGGGTCTACACCCTGCAGGATTTGC
TGTATCAGAGCGACTGCGTCTCCTTGCACTGCAATCTCAACGAACATAACCACCACCTCATCAATGACTT
TACCATAAAGCAGATGAGGCAGGGAGCATTCCTTGTGAACGCAGCCCGTGGCGGCCTGGTGGACGAGAAA
GCCTTAGCACAAGCCCTCAAGGAGGGCAGGATACGAGGGGCAGCCCTCGACGTGCATGAGTCAGAGCCCT
TCAGCTTTGCTCAGGGTCCGTTGAAAGATGCCCCGAATCTCATCTGCACTCCTCACACTGCCTGGTACAG
TGAGCAGGCGTCACTGGAGATGAGGGAGGCAGCTGCCACCGAGATCCGCCGAGCCATCACAGGTCGCATC
CCAGAAAGCTTAAGAAATTGTGTGAACAAGGAATTCTTTGTCACATCAGCGCCTTGGTCAGTAATAGACC
AGCAAGCAATTCATCCTGAGCTCAATGGTGCCACATACAGATATCCGCCAGGCATCGTGGGTGTGGCTCC
AGGAGGACTTCCTGCAGCCATGGAAGGGATCATCCCTGGAGGCATCCCAGTGACTCACAACCTCCCGACA
GTGGCACATCCTTCCCAAGCGCCCTCTCCCAACCAGCCCACAAAACACGGGGACAATCGAGAGCACCCCA
ACGAGCAATAGTAATGAACTAGTCCGTAACTTGAAAGTATTTCGATTTCTTGGCTTTATATATCTTGTGG
AAAGGACGAGCATTAGTCTATTTACTTGTGCTA
