>Addgene plasmid #141502 | TFORF0061 | depositor partial sequence | sequence record 276644 | Barcode
GCATTAGTCTATTTACTTGTGCTA
