>Addgene plasmid #141502 | TFORF0061 | addgene partial sequence | sequence record 353000 | WPRE-R 5'-CATAGCGTAAAAGGAGCAACA-3'
TTTTGTAATCCAGAGGTTGATTGTCGACTTAACGCGTTAGCACAAGTAAATAGACTAATGCTCGTCCTTT
CCACAAGATATATAAAGCCAAGAAATCGAAATACTTTCAAGTTACGGACTAGTTCATTACTATTGCTCGT
TGGGGTGCTCTCGATTGTCCCCGTGTTTTGTGGGCTGGTTGGGAGAGGGCGCTTGGGAAGGATGTGCCAC
TGTCGGGAGGTTGTGAGTCACTGGGATGCCTCCAGGGATGATCCCTTCCATGGCTGCAGGAAGTCCTCCT
GGAGCCACACCCACGATGCCTGGCGGATATCTGTATGTGGCACCATTGAGCTCAGGATGAATTGCTTGCT
GGTCTATTACTGACCAAGGCGCTGATGTGACAAAGAATTCCTTGTTCACACAATTTCTTAAGCTTTCTGG
GATGCGACCTGTGATGGCTCGGCGGATCTCGGTGGCAGCTGCCTCCCTCATCTCCAGTGACGCCTGCTCA
CTGTACCAGGCAGTGTGAGGAGTGCAGATGAGATTCGGGGCATCTTTCAACGGACCCTGAGCAAAGCTGA
AGGGCTCTGACTCATGCACGTCGAGGGCTGCCCCTCGTATCCTGCCCTCCTTGAGGGCTTGTGCTAAGGC
TTTCTCGTCCACCAGGCCGCCACGGGCTGCGTTCACAAGGAATGCTCCCTGCCTCATCTGCTTTATGGTA
AAGTCATTGATG
